Addgene plasmid #27090: pGP18 (CK2alpha' K69M)
Depositing lab: David Litchfield. Depositing organization: University of Western Ontario. Publication: Protein kinase CK2 is a constitutively active enzyme that promotes cell survival: strategies to identify CK2 substrates and manipulate its activity in mammalian cells. Turowec JP, Duncan JS, French AC, Gyenis L, St Denis NA, Vilk G, Litchfield DW.. Methods Enzymol. 2010;484:471-93. 10.1016/B978-0-12-381298-8.00023-X PubMed 21036246.
Backbone
  Vector backbone: pRC/CMV
  Backbone manufacturer: Invitrogen
  Backbone size w/o insert (bp): 5542
  Vector type: Mammalian Expression
Growth in bacteria
  Bacterial resistance: Ampicillin, 100 μg/mL
  Growth temperature: 37°C
  Growth strain: DH5alpha
  Copy number: High Copy
Gene/Insert
  Gene/Insert name: CK2alpha' K69M (alt names: CK2α'; Casein Kinase II alpha prime)
  Species: H. sapiens (human)
  Mutation: K69M
  Entrez Gene: CSNK2A2 (a.k.a. CK2A2, CK2alpha', CSNK2A1)
  Promoter: CMV
  Tag / fusion protein: HA (N terminal on insert)
  Cloning method: Restriction Enzyme; 5′ cloning site HindIII (unknown if destroyed); 3′ cloning site HindIII (unknown if destroyed)
  Sequencing primers: 5′ CMV-F; 3′ BGH-rev
Terms and licenses: Academic/Nonprofit Terms; Industry Terms: Not Available to Industry
How to cite: pGP18 (CK2alpha' K69M) was a gift from David Litchfield (Addgene plasmid # 27090 ; http://n2t.net/addgene:27090 ; RRID:Addgene_27090)
