[The description below was written by a language model from this plasmid's Addgene catalogue record.]
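Description:
pGP18 (CK2alpha' K69M) is a mammalian expression plasmid built on the commercial pRC/CMV backbone (about 5.5 kb without insert). It is propagated in E. coli as a high-copy plasmid under ampicillin selection. The record supplies catalogue fields only, with no feature table, so other backbone elements such as the replication origin or any mammalian selection marker are not documented here. The use of a BGH reverse sequencing primer suggests that a bovine growth hormone polyadenylation region lies downstream of the cloning site.

The insert is human CSNK2A2, which encodes CK2α', one of the catalytic subunits of protein kinase CK2 (casein kinase II). It was cloned as a HindIII fragment, with HindIII at both the 5′ and 3′ junctions, and is transcribed from the CMV immediate-early promoter for strong constitutive expression in mammalian cells. An N-terminal HA epitope tag allows the exogenous protein to be detected or immunoprecipitated separately from endogenous CK2. The coding sequence carries a K69M substitution. The record does not state its functional consequence, but replacing a conserved lysine in a kinase's ATP-binding region is a standard way to generate a catalytically inactive enzyme.

The associated publication concerns strategies for identifying CK2 substrates and manipulating CK2 activity in mammalian cells. In that setting the construct most likely serves as an activity-deficient comparator or control alongside wild-type CK2α' in transfection experiments examining CK2-dependent phosphorylation and cell survival.
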