>Addgene plasmid #27090 | pGP18 (CK2alpha' K69M) | depositor partial sequence | sequence record 38100 | CK2alpha'
GGCCGCGTCGAAGCTTCCACCATGGGCCGCATCTTTTACCCATACGATGTTCCTGACTATGCGGGCTATC
CCTATGACGTCCCGGACTATGCAGGATCCTATCCATATGACGTTCCAGATTACGCTGCTCAGTGCGGCCG
CCCCGGCCCGGCCGCGGGCAGCAGGGCCCGGGTCTACGCCGAGGTGAACAGTCTGAGGAGCCGCGAGTAC
TGGGACTACGAGGCTCACGTCCCGAGCTGGGGTAATCAAGATGATTACCAACTGGTTCGAAAACTTGGTC
GGGGAAAATATAGTGAAGTATTTGAGGCCATTAATATCACCAACAATGAGAGAGTGGTTGTAATGATCCT
GAAGCCAGTGAAGAAAAAGAAGATAAAACGAGAGGTTAAGATTCTGGAGAACCTTCGTGGTGGAACAAAT
ATCATTAAGCTGATTGACACTGTAAAGGACCCCGTGTCAAAGACACCAGCTTTGGTATTTGAATATATCA
ATAATACAGATTTTAAGCAACTCTACCAGATCCTGACAGACTTTGATATCCGGTTTTATATGTATGAACT
ACTTAAAGCTCTGGATTACTGCCACAGCAAGGGAATCATGCACAGGGATGTGAAACCTCACAATGTCATG
ATAGATCACCAACAGAAAAAGCTGCGACTGATAGATTGGGGTCTGGCAGAATTCTATCATCCTGCTCAGG
AGTACAATGTTCGTGTAGCCTCAAGGTACTTCAAGGGACCAGAGCTCCTCGTGGACTATCAGATGTATGA
TTATAGCTTGGACATGTGGAGTTTGGGCTGTATGTTAGCAAGCATGATCTTTCGAAGGGAACCATTCTTC
CATGGACAGGACAACTATGACCAGCTTGTTCGCATTGCCAAGGTTCTGGGTACAGAAGAACTGTATGGGT
ATCTGAAGAAGTATCACATAGACCTAGATCCACACTTCAACGATATCCTGGGACAACATTCACGGAAACG
CTGGGAAAACTTTATCCATAGTGAGAACAGACACCTTGTCAGCCCTGAGGCCCTAGATCTTCTGGACAAA
CTTCTGCGATACGACCATCAACAGAGACTGACTGCCAAAGAGGCCATGGAGCACCCATACTTCTACCCTG
TGGTGAAGGAGCAGTCCCAGCCTTGTGCAGACAATGCTGTGCTTTCCAGTGGTCTCACGGCAGCACGATG
A
