>Addgene plasmid #27090 | pGP18 (CK2alpha' K69M) | addgene partial sequence | sequence record 38478 | CMV-F
AGCGAGCTCTCTGGCTAACTAGAGAACCCACTGCTTACTGGCTTATCGAAATTAATACGACTCACTATAG
GGAGACCCAAGCTTCCACCATGGGCCGCATCTTTTACCCATACGATGTTCCTGACTATGCGGGCTATCCC
TATGACGTCCCGGACTATGCAGGATCCTATCCATATGACGTTCCAGATTACGCTGCTCAGTGCGGCCGCC
CCGGCCCGGCCGCGGGCAGCAGGGCCCGGGTCTACGCCGAGGTGAACAGTCTGAGGAGCCGCGAGTACTG
GGACTACGAGGCTCACGTCCCGAGCTGGGGTAATCAAGATGATTACCAACTGGTTCGAAAACTTGGTCGG
GGAAAATATAGTGAAGTATTTGAGGCCATTAATATCACCAACAATGAGAGAGTGGTTGTAATGATCCTGA
AGCCAGTGAAGAAAAAGAAGATAAAACGAGAGGTTAAGATTCTGGAGAACCTTCGTGGTGGAACAAATAT
CATTAAGCTGATTGACACTGTAAAGGACCCCGTGTCAAAGACACCAGCTTTGGTATTTGAATATATCAAT
AATACAGATTTTAAGCAACTCTACCAGATCCTGACAGACTTTGATATCCGGTTTTATATGTATGAACTAC
TTAAAGCTCTGGATTACTGCCACAGCAAGGGAATCATGCACAGGGATGTGAAACCTCACAATGTCATGAT
AGATCACCAACAGAAAAAGCTGCGACTGATAGATTGGGGTCTGGCAGAATTCTATCATCCTGCTCAGGAG
TACAATGTTCGTGTAGCCTCAAGGTACTTCAAGGGACCAGAGCTCCTCGTGGACTATCAGATGTATGATT
ATAGCTTGGACATGTGGAGTTTGGGCTGTATGTTAGCA
